Addgene plasmid #227485: pk335-CARGO-4mer-30kb-DSF
Purpose: 4-mer gRNA array targeting Sp dCas9/Cas9 to the Prdm8-Fgf5 locus
Depositing lab: Joanna Wysocka. Depositing organization: Stanford University. Publication: Long-range regulation of transcription scales with genomic distance in a gene-specific manner. Jensen CL, Chen LF, Swigut T, Crocker OJ, Yao D, Bassik MC, Ferrell JE Jr, Boettiger AN, Wysocka J. Mol Cell. 2025 Jan 16;85(2):347-361.e7. doi: 10.1016/j.molcel.2024.10.021. Epub 2024 Dec 2. PubMed 39626660.
Backbone
  Vector backbone: pk335-BFP
  Vector type: CRISPR
  Selectable markers: Neomycin (select with G418) ; TagBFP
Growth in bacteria
  Bacterial resistance: Kanamycin, 50 μg/mL
  Growth temperature: 37°C
  Growth strain: NEB Stable
  Copy number: High Copy
Gene/Insert
  Gene/Insert name: CARGO to 30kb Downstream Fgf5 (alt name: CARGO30)
  gRNA/shRNA sequence: GATGCTGCTGAGTCTACTAT, GAAAGGCTGGCGGAAACCAC, CTCTGAGCACACCCCCAGGG, CCACAGAGCCAGCTACTTGC
  Species: M. musculus (mouse), Synthetic
  Cloning method: Other
Terms and licenses: Academic/Nonprofit Terms; Industry Terms: Not Available to Industry
How to cite: pk335-CARGO-4mer-30kb-DSF was a gift from Joanna Wysocka (Addgene plasmid # 227485 ; http://n2t.net/addgene:227485 ; RRID:Addgene_227485)
