[The description below was written by a language model from this plasmid's Addgene catalogue record and pLannotate feature annotations shown in this document.]
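Description:
pk335-CARGO-4mer-30kb-DSF is a mammalian CRISPR guide-expression plasmid built on the pk335-BFP backbone. It carries a tandem array of four single guide RNAs that direct Streptococcus pyogenes Cas9 or dCas9 to the mouse Prdm8-Fgf5 locus, at a site about 30 kb downstream of Fgf5 according to the insert name. The plasmid encodes no Cas9, so the nuclease or dCas9 fusion must be supplied separately. In the feature table the array appears as alternating human U6 RNA polymerase III promoters and S. pyogenes guide scaffold (tracrRNA-derived) segments, so each guide has its own promoter. Five U6 and five scaffold annotations were detected, one more of each than a four-guide array needs. The first scaffold and the last U6 sit at the ends of the array, and the record does not explain their role. Such a repetitive array is prone to recombination, which fits the recorded use of a recombination-deficient bacterial strain for propagation.

Downstream of the array, a CMV enhancer/chicken β-actin promoter with a hybrid intron drives mammalian codon-optimized TagBFP, terminated by the bGH polyadenylation signal. This blue fluorescence marks transfected cells. A NeoR/KanR gene sits behind both the mouse PGK promoter and the bacterial EM7 promoter, so one coding sequence gives G418 selection in mammalian cells and kanamycin selection in E. coli. Replication relies on a high-copy ColE1/pUC origin, and an f1 origin is also present. The annotation also lists a φC31 attB site, which could in principle support integrase-mediated genomic insertion, a single AAV2 ITR, bom fragments and a partial β-lactamase sequence. The last three look like backbone remnants. Multiplexed guide arrays of this kind are typically used to load many dCas9 or Cas9 molecules onto one genomic region, here in the context of studying long-range transcriptional regulation.
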