Features (pLannotate 1.2.2; 26 found; start..end, strand, type, name):
      1..589     +  rep_origin     ori: high-copy-number ColE1/pMB1/pBR322/pUC origin of replication
    669..736     +  misc_RNA       tracrRNA (fragment): trans-activating CRISPR RNA for the Streptococcus pyogenes CRISPR/Cas9 system
    768..999     +  promoter       U6 promoter: RNA polymerase III promoter for human U6 snRNA
   1047..1114    +  misc_RNA       tracrRNA (fragment): trans-activating CRISPR RNA for the Streptococcus pyogenes CRISPR/Cas9 system
   1146..1377    +  promoter       U6 promoter: RNA polymerase III promoter for human U6 snRNA
   1425..1492    +  misc_RNA       tracrRNA (fragment): trans-activating CRISPR RNA for the Streptococcus pyogenes CRISPR/Cas9 system
   1524..1755    +  promoter       U6 promoter: RNA polymerase III promoter for human U6 snRNA
   1803..1870    +  misc_RNA       tracrRNA (fragment): trans-activating CRISPR RNA for the Streptococcus pyogenes CRISPR/Cas9 system
   1902..2133    +  promoter       U6 promoter: RNA polymerase III promoter for human U6 snRNA
   2181..2248    +  misc_RNA       tracrRNA (fragment): trans-activating CRISPR RNA for the Streptococcus pyogenes CRISPR/Cas9 system
   2280..2511    +  promoter       U6 promoter: RNA polymerase III promoter for human U6 snRNA
   2540..2825    +  enhancer       CMV enhancer: human cytomegalovirus immediate early enhancer; contains an 18-bp deletion relative to the standard CMV enhancer
   2827..3107    +  promoter       chicken β-actin promoter: No description available
   3108..3335    +  intron         hybrid intron: hybrid between chicken β-actin (CBA) and minute virus of mice (MMV) introns (Gray et al., 2011)
   3353..4054    +  CDS            TagBFP: monomeric blue fluorescent protein mammalian codon-optimized
   4085..4196    +  polyA_signal   bGH poly(A) signal: bovine growth hormone polyadenylation signal
   4296..4365    +  protein_bind   attB: attB site for the φC31 integrase (Groth et al., 2000) phage φC31 integrase
   4368..4508    +  repeat_region  AAV2 ITR: inverted terminal repeat of adeno-associated virus serotype 2 inverted
   4513..4564    -  misc_feature   bom (fragment): basis of mobility region from pBR322
   4583..5038    +  rep_origin     f1 ori (sequence partly withheld): f1 bacteriophage origin of replication; arrow indicates direction of (+) strand synthesis
   5039..5080    -  misc_feature   bom (fragment): basis of mobility region from pBR322
   5081..5567    +  promoter       PGK promoter: mouse phosphoglycerate kinase 1 promoter
   5589..5636    +  promoter       EM7 promoter: synthetic bacterial promoter&nbsp
   5656..6459    +  CDS            NeoR/KanR: aminoglycoside phosphotransferase from Tn5; aph(3')-II (or nptII); confers resistance to neomycin, kanamycin, and G418 (Geneticin®)
   6463..6499    +  polyA_signal   PGK poly(A) signal (fragment): mouse phosphoglycerate kinase 1 polyadenylation signal
   6508..6802    +  CDS            bla(M) (fragment): β-lactamase lacking the signal sequence; bla(M); allows cytosolic expression of β-lactamase
>Addgene plasmid #227485 | pk335-CARGO-4mer-30kb-DSF | addgene full sequence | sequence record 452300 | Addgene NGS Result
TTGAGATCCTTTTTTTCTGCGCGTAATCTGCTGCTTGCAAACAAAAAAACCACCGCTACCAGCGGTGGTT
TGTTTGCCGGATCAAGAGCTACCAACTCTTTTTCCGAAGGTAACTGGCTTCAGCAGAGCGCAGATACCAA
ATACTGTTCTTCTAGTGTAGCCGTAGTTAGGCCACCACTTCAAGAACTCTGTAGCACCGCCTACATACCT
CGCTCTGCTAATCCTGTTACCAGTGGCTGCTGCCAGTGGCGATAAGTCGTGTCTTACCGGGTTGGACTCA
AGACGATAGTTACCGGATAAGGCGCAGCGGTCGGGCTGAACGGGGGGTTCGTGCACACAGCCCAGCTTGG
AGCGAACGACCTACACCGAACTGAGATACCTACAGCGTGAGCTATGAGAAAGCGCCACGCTTCCCGAAGG
GAGAAAGGCGGACAGGTATCCGGTAAGCGGCAGGGTCGGAACAGGAGAGCGCACGAGGGAGCTTCCAGGG
GGAAACGCCTGGTATCTTTATAGTCCTGTCGGGTTTCGCCACCTCTGACTTGAGCGTCGATTTTTGTGAT
GCTCGTCAGGGGGGCGGAGCCTATGGAAAAACGCCAGCAACGCGGCCTTTTTACGGTTCCTGGCCTTTTG
CTGGCCTTTTGCTCACATGTGTTTAAGAGCTATGCTGGAAACAGCATAGCAAGTTTAAATAAGGCTAGTC
CGTTATCAACTTGAAAAAGTGGCACCGAGTCGGTGCTTTTTTTCTCGAGTACTAGGATCCATTAGGCTTT
CCCATGATTCCTTCATATTTGCATATACGATACAAGGCTGTTAGAGAGATAATTGGAATTAATTTGACTG
TAAACACAAAGATATTAGTACAAAATACGTGACGTAGAAAGTAATAATTTCTTGGGTAGTTTGCAGTTTT
AAAATTATGTTTTAAAATGGACTATCATATGCTTACCGTAACTTGAAAGTATTTCGATTTCTTGGCTTTA
TATATCTTGTGGAAAGGACGAAACACCGGATGCTGCTGAGTCTACTATGTTTAAGAGCTATGCTGGAAAC
AGCATAGCAAGTTTAAATAAGGCTAGTCCGTTATCAACTTGAAAAAGTGGCACCGAGTCGGTGCTTTTTT
TCTCGAGTACTAGGATCCATTAGGCTTTCCCATGATTCCTTCATATTTGCATATACGATACAAGGCTGTT
AGAGAGATAATTGGAATTAATTTGACTGTAAACACAAAGATATTAGTACAAAATACGTGACGTAGAAAGT
AATAATTTCTTGGGTAGTTTGCAGTTTTAAAATTATGTTTTAAAATGGACTATCATATGCTTACCGTAAC
TTGAAAGTATTTCGATTTCTTGGCTTTATATATCTTGTGGAAAGGACGAAACACCGGAAAGGCTGGCGGA
AACCACGTTTAAGAGCTATGCTGGAAACAGCATAGCAAGTTTAAATAAGGCTAGTCCGTTATCAACTTGA
AAAAGTGGCACCGAGTCGGTGCTTTTTTTCTCGAGTACTAGGATCCATTAGGCTTTCCCATGATTCCTTC
ATATTTGCATATACGATACAAGGCTGTTAGAGAGATAATTGGAATTAATTTGACTGTAAACACAAAGATA
TTAGTACAAAATACGTGACGTAGAAAGTAATAATTTCTTGGGTAGTTTGCAGTTTTAAAATTATGTTTTA
AAATGGACTATCATATGCTTACCGTAACTTGAAAGTATTTCGATTTCTTGGCTTTATATATCTTGTGGAA
AGGACGAAACACCGCTCTGAGCACACCCCCAGGGGTTTAAGAGCTATGCTGGAAACAGCATAGCAAGTTT
AAATAAGGCTAGTCCGTTATCAACTTGAAAAAGTGGCACCGAGTCGGTGCTTTTTTTCTCGAGTACTAGG
ATCCATTAGGCTTTCCCATGATTCCTTCATATTTGCATATACGATACAAGGCTGTTAGAGAGATAATTGG
AATTAATTTGACTGTAAACACAAAGATATTAGTACAAAATACGTGACGTAGAAAGTAATAATTTCTTGGG
TAGTTTGCAGTTTTAAAATTATGTTTTAAAATGGACTATCATATGCTTACCGTAACTTGAAAGTATTTCG
ATTTCTTGGCTTTATATATCTTGTGGAAAGGACGAAACACCGCCACAGAGCCAGCTACTTGCGTTTAAGA
GCTATGCTGGAAACAGCATAGCAAGTTTAAATAAGGCTAGTCCGTTATCAACTTGAAAAAGTGGCACCGA
GTCGGTGCTTTTTTTCTCGAGTACTAGGATCCATTAGGCTTTCCCATGATTCCTTCATATTTGCATATAC
GATACAAGGCTGTTAGAGAGATAATTGGAATTAATTTGACTGTAAACACAAAGATATTAGTACAAAATAC
GTGACGTAGAAAGTAATAATTTCTTGGGTAGTTTGCAGTTTTAAAATTATGTTTTAAAATGGACTATCAT
ATGCTTACCGTAACTTGAAAGTATTTCGATTTCTTGGCTTTATATATCTTGTGGAAAGGACGAAACACCG
TTTTTTTTCTAGAGGTACCCGTTACATAACTTACGGTAAATGGCCCGCCTGGCTGACCGCCCAACGACCC
CCGCCCATTGACGTCAATAGTAACGCCAATAGGGACTTTCCATTGACGTCAATGGGTGGAGTATTTACGG
TAAACTGCCCACTTGGCAGTACATCAAGTGTATCATATGCCAAGTACGCCCCCTATTGACGTCAATGACG
GTAAATGGCCCGCCTGGCATTGTGCCCAGTACATGACCTTATGGGACTTTCCTACTTGGCAGTACATCTA
CGTATTAGTCATCGCTATTACCATGGTCGAGGTGAGCCCCACGTTCTGCTTCACTCTCCCCATCTCCCCC
CCCTCCCCACCCCCAATTTTGTATTTATTTATTTTTTAATTATTTTGTGCAGCGATGGGGGCGGGGGGGG
GGGGGGGGGGGCGCGCGSSAGGGGGGGGGGGGGGGGGSGAGGGGSGGGGSGGGGSGAGGSGGAGAGGTGC
GGCGGCAGCCAATCAGAGCGGCGCGCTCCGAAAGTTTCCTTTTATGGCGAGGCGGCGGCGGCGGCGGCCC
TATAAAAAGCGAAGCGCGCGGCGGGCGGGAGTCGCTGCGCGCTGCCTTCGCCCCGTGCCCCGCTCCGCCG
CCGCCTCGCGCCGCCCGCCCCGGCTCTGACTGACCGCGTTACTCCCACAGGTGAGCGGGCGGGACGGCCC
TTCTCCTCCGGGCTGTAATTAGCTGAGCAAGAGGTAAGGGTTTAAGGGATGGTTGGTTGGTGGGGTATTA
ATGTTTAATTACCTGGAGCACCTGCCTGAAATCACTTTTTTTCAGGTTGGACCGGTGCCACCATGAGCGA
GCTGATTAAGGAGAACATGCACATGAAGCTGTACATGGAGGGCACCGTGGACAACCATCACTTCAAGTGC
ACATCCGAGGGCGAAGGCAAGCCCTACGAGGGCACCCAGACCATGAGAATCAAGGTGGTCGAGGGCGGCC
CTCTCCCCTTCGCCTTCGACATCCTGGCTACTAGCTTCCTCTACGGCAGCAAGACCTTCATCAACCACAC
CCAGGGCATCCCCGACTTCTTCAAGCAGTCCTTCCCTGAGGGCTTCACATGGGAGAGAGTCACCACATAC
GATGACGGGGGCGTGCTGACCGCTACCCAGGACACCAGCCTCCAGGACGGCTGCCTCATCTACAACGTCA
AGATCAGAGGGGTGAACTTCACATCCAACGGCCCTGTGATGCAGAAGAAAACACTCGGCTGGGAGGCCTT
CACCGAGACGCTGTACCCCGCTGACGGCGGCCTGGAAGGCAGAAACGACATGGCCCTGAAGCTCGTGGGC
GGGAGCCATCTGATCGCAAACATCAAGACCACATATAGATCCAAGAAACCCGCTAAGAACCTCAAGATGC
CTGGCGTCTACTATGTGGACTACAGACTGGAAAGAATCAAGGAGGCCAACAACGAAACCTACGTCGAGCA
GCACGAGGTGGCAGTGGCCAGATACTGCGACCTCCCTAGCAAACTGGGGCACAAGCTTAATTAAGAATTC
CTAGAGCTCGCTGATCAGCCTCGACTGTGCCTTCTAGTTGCCAGCCATCTGTTGTTTGCCCCTCCCCCGT
GCCTTCCTTGACCCTGGAAGGTGCCACTCCCACTGTCCTTTCCTAATAAAATGAGGAAATTGCATCGCAT
TGTCTGAGTAGGTGTCATTCTATTCTGGGGGGTGGGGTGGGGCAGGACAGCAAGGGGGAGGATTGGGAAG
AGAATAGCAGGCATGCTGGGGAGCTCTCGAAGCCGCGGTGCGGGTGCCAGGGCGTGCCCTTGGGCTCCCC
GGGCGCGTACTCCACCTCACCCATCGCAGGAACCCCTAGTGATGGAGTTGGCCACTCCCTCTCTGCGCGC
TCGCTCGCTCACTGAGGCCGGGCGACCAAAGGTCGCCCGACGCCCGGGCTTTGCCCGGGCGGCCTCAGTG
AGCGAGCGAGCGCGCAGCTGCCTGCAGGGGCGCCTGATGCGGTATTTTCTCCTTACGCATCTGTGCGGTA
TTTCACACCGCATA
[95 nt withheld, positions 4565-4659]
T
[46 nt withheld, positions 4661-4706]
C
[141 nt withheld, positions 4708-4848]
CCTTTGACGTTGGAGTCCACGTTCTTT
[37 nt withheld, positions 4876-4912]
ACTCTATCTCGGGCTATTCTTTTGATTTATAAGGGATTTTGCCGATTTCGGTCTATTGGTTAAAAAATGA
GCTGATTTAACAAAAATTTAACGCGAATTTTAACAAAATATTAACGTTTACAATTTTATGGTGCACTCTC
AGTACAATCTGCTCTGATGCCGCATAGTGCTTTTCCCAAGGCAGTCTGGAGCATGCGCTTTAGCAGCCCC
GCTGGGCACTTGGCGCTACACAAGTGGCCTCTGGCCTCGCACACATTCCACATCCACCGGTAGGCGCCAA
CCGGCTCCGTTCTTTGGTGGCCCCTTCGCGCCACCTTCTACTCCTCCCCTAGTCAGGAAGTTCCCCCCCG
CCCCGCAGCTCGCGTCGTGCAGGACGTGACAAATGGAAGTAGCACGTCTCACTAGTCTCGTGCAGATGGA
CAGCACCGCTGAGCAATGGAAGCGGGTAGGCCTTTGGGGCAGCGGCCAATAGCAGCTTTGCTCCTTCGCT
TTCTGGGCTCAGAGGCTGGGAAGGGGTGGGTCCGGGGGCGGGCTCAGGGGCGGGCTCAGGGGCGGGGCGG
GCGCCCGAAGGTCCTCCGGAGGCCCGGCATTCTGCACGCTTCAAAAGCGCACGTCTGCCGCGCTGTTCTC
CTCTTCCTCATCTCCGGGCCTTTCGACCGATCATCAAGCTGCACGTGTTGACAATTAATCATCGGCATAG
TATATCGGCATAGTATAATACGACTCACTATAGGAGGGCCACCATGGGATCGGCCATTGAACAAGATGGA
TTGCACGCAGGTTCTCCGGCCGCTTGGGTGGAGAGGCTATTCGGCTATGACTGGGCACAACAGACAATCG
GCTGCTCTGATGCCGCCGTGTTCCGGCTGTCAGCGCAGGGGCGCCCGGTTCTTTTTGTCAAGACCGACCT
GTCCGGTGCCCTGAATGAACTGCAGGACGAGGCAGCGCGGCTATCGTGGCTGGCCACGACGGGCGTTCCT
TGCGCAGCTGTGCTCGACGTTGTCACTGAAGCGGGAAGGGACTGGCTGCTATTGGGCGAAGTGCCGGGGC
AGGATCTCCTGTCATCTCACCTTGCTCCTGCCGAGAAAGTATCCATCATGGCTGATGCAATGCGGCGGCT
GCATACGCTTGATCCGGCTACCTGCCCATTCGACCACCAAGCGAAACATCGCATCGAGCGAGCACGTACT
CGGATGGAAGCCGGTCTTGTCGATCAGGATGATCTGGACGAAGAGCATCAGGGGCTCGCGCCAGCCGAAC
TGTTCGCCAGGCTCAAGGCGCGCATGCCCGACGGCGAGGATCTCGTCGTGACCCATGGCGATGCCTGCTT
GCCGAATATCATGGTGGAAAATGGCCGCTTTTCTGGATTCATCGACTGTGGCCGGCTGGGTGTGGCGGAC
CGCTATCAGGACATAGCGTTGGCTACCCGTGATATTGCTGAAGAGCTTGGCGGCGAATGGGCTGACCGCT
TCCTCGTGCTTTACGGTATCGCCGCTCCCGATTCGCAGCGCATCGCCTTCTATCGCCTTCTTGACGAGTT
CTTCTGATCGAGAAATTGATGATCTATTAAACAATAAAGACGTCCACATGGAAGTGCAAACTATTAACTG
GCGAACTACTTACTCTAGCTTCCCGGCAACAATTAATAGACTGGATGGAGGCGGATAAAGTTGCAGGACC
ACTTCTGCGCTCGGCCCTTCCGGCTGGCTGGTTTATTGCTGATAAATCTGGAGCCGGTGAGCGTGGAAGC
CGCGGTATCATTGCAGCACTGGGGCCAGATGGTAAGCCCTCCCGTATCGTAGTTATCTACACGACGGGGA
GTCAGGCAACTATGGATGAACGAAATAGACAGATCGCTGAGATAGGTGCCTCACTGATTAAGCATTGGTA
ACTGTCAGACCAAGTTTACTCATATATACTTTAGATTGATTTAAAACTTCATTTTTAATTTAAAAGGATC
TAGGTGAAGATCCTTTTTGATAATCTCATGACCAAAATCCCTTAACGTGAGTTTTCGTTCCACTGAGCGT
CAGACCCCGTAGAAAAGATCAAAGGATCTTC
